Addgene plasmid #51684: M4754 KanMX::HIS3 Disruptor Converter
Purpose: Yeast marker swap plasmid for converting KanMX3 to HIS3
Depositing lab: David Stillman. Depositing organization: University of Utah. Publication: New 'marker swap' plasmids for converting selectable markers on budding yeast gene disruptions and plasmids. Voth WP, Jiang YW, Stillman DJ. Yeast. 2003 Aug;20(11):985-93. 10.1002/yea.1018 PubMed 12898713.
Backbone
  Vector backbone: M4757 (kanMX::TRP1), Addgene plasmid #51687
  Vector type: Yeast Expression ; yeast marker swap
  Selectable markers: HIS3
Growth in bacteria
  Bacterial resistance: Ampicillin, 100 μg/mL
  Growth temperature: 37°C
  Growth strain: DH5alpha
  Copy number: Unknown
Gene/Insert
  Gene/Insert name: HIS3
  Species: S. cerevisiae (budding yeast)
  Entrez Gene: HIS3 (a.k.a. YOR202W, HIS10, HIS8)
  Cloning method: Restriction Enzyme; 5′ cloning site XmaI (not destroyed); 3′ cloning site SalI (not destroyed)
  Sequencing primers: 5′ SP6; 3′ T7
Terms and licenses: Academic/Nonprofit Terms; Industry Terms: Not Available to Industry
Depositor comments: M4754 (kanMX::HIS3) was made by digesting M4757 with XmaI and SalI and inserting a 1.2 kb XmaI–SalI fragment with HIS3 from plasmid YDp-H.
How to cite: M4754 KanMX::HIS3 Disruptor Converter was a gift from David Stillman (Addgene plasmid # 51684 ; http://n2t.net/addgene:51684 ; RRID:Addgene_51684)
