[The description below was written by a language model from this plasmid's Addgene catalogue record and pLannotate feature annotations shown in this document.]
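Description:
M4754 KanMX::HIS3 Disruptor Converter is a 4,342 bp yeast "marker swap" plasmid designed to convert an existing KanMX-marked gene disruption or plasmid in Saccharomyces cerevisiae into one marked with HIS3. It was derived from the related kanMX::TRP1 converter M4757 by cutting with XmaI and SalI and inserting a roughly 1.2 kb XmaI–SalI HIS3 fragment taken from plasmid YDp-H. In E. coli it is maintained through a high-copy ColE1/pUC-type origin and selected with ampicillin via the β-lactamase gene and its native promoter. The feature table shows no yeast replication origin or centromere, consistent with a construct meant to act by integration rather than episomal maintenance. Small annotated fragments of lacI, rop, bom and a pUC polylinker appear to be backbone remnants.

The working part of the plasmid is the S. cerevisiae HIS3 gene, encoding imidazoleglycerol-phosphate dehydratase, with its own promoter. It sits between the Ashbya gossypii TEF promoter upstream and the A. gossypii TEF terminator downstream. These two TEF elements are the regulatory sequences that flank the kanamycin/G418 resistance gene in KanMX cassettes, so here they serve as homology arms. When a fragment carrying TEF promoter–HIS3–TEF terminator is introduced into a his3 auxotrophic strain bearing a KanMX disruption, homologous recombination through the TEF sequences can replace the resistance marker with HIS3, and transformants are selected by histidine prototrophy. SP6 and T7 promoters lie outside the cassette and are listed as sequencing primer sites. The plasmid is used to free up or change selectable markers when combining multiple disruptions or plasmids in one yeast strain.
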