Features (pLannotate 1.2.2; 13 found; start..end, strand, type, name):
    667..684     +  misc_feature   MCS (fragment): pUC18/19 multiple cloning site
    701..898     +  terminator     TEF terminator: Ashbya gossypii TEF terminator
   1006..1024    -  promoter       T7 promoter: promoter for bacteriophage T7 RNA polymerase
   1046..1099    -  CDS            lacI (fragment): lac repressor; lacI; The lac repressor binds to the lac operator to inhibit transcription in E. coli. This inhibition can be relieved by adding lactose or isopropyl-β-D-thiogalactopyranoside (IPTG).
   1282..1870    -  rep_origin     ori: high-copy-number ColE1/pMB1/pBR322/pUC origin of replication
   2041..2901    -  CDS            AmpR: β-lactamase; bla; confers resistance to ampicillin, carbenicillin, and related antibiotics
   2902..3006    -  promoter       AmpR promoter: bla
   3101..3136    +  CDS            rop (fragment): Rop protein, which maintains plasmids at low copy number; rop
   3238..3289    +  misc_feature   bom (fragment): basis of mobility region from pBR322
   3352..3370    +  promoter       SP6 promoter: promoter for bacteriophage SP6 RNA polymerase
   3448..3791    +  promoter       TEF promoter: Ashbya gossypii TEF promoter
   3931..4118    +  promoter       HIS3 promoter: S. cerevisiae HIS3
   4119..439     +  CDS            HIS3 (across the origin): imidazoleglycerol-phosphate dehydratase, required for histidine biosynthesis; S. cerevisiae HIS3; yeast auxotrophic marker
>Addgene plasmid #51684 | M4754 KanMX::HIS3 Disruptor Converter | depositor full sequence | sequence record 79095 | M4754 KanMX::HIS3 Disruptor Converter sequence 4342 bps
GTCGCTAATCGTTGAGTGCATTGGTGACTTACACATAGACGACCATCACACCACTGAAGACTGCGGGATT
GCTCTCGGTCAAGCTTTTAAAGAGGCCCTAGGGGCCGTGCGTGGAGTAAAAAGGTTTGGATCAGGATTTG
CGCCTTTGGATGAGGCACTTTCCAGAGCGGTGGTAGATCTTTCGAACAGGCCGTACGCAGTTGTCGAACT
TGGTTTGCAAAGGGAGAAAGTAGGAGATCTCTCTTGCGAGATGATCCCGCATTTTCTTGAAAGCTTTGCA
GAGGCTAGCAGAATTACCCTCCACGTTGATTGTCTGCGAGGCAAGAATGATCATCACCGTAGTGAGAGTG
CGTTCAAGGCTCTTGCGGTTGCCATAAGAGAAGCCACCTCGCCCAATGGTACCAACGATGTTCCCTCCAC
CAAAGGTGTTCTTATGTAGTGACACCGATTATTTAAAGCTGCAGCATACGATATATATACATGTGTATAT
ATGTATACCTATGAATGTCAGTAAGTATGTATACGAACAGTATGATACTGAAGATGACAAGGTAATGCAT
CATTCTATACGTGTCATTCTGAACGAGGCGCGCTTTCCTTTTTTCTTTTTGCTTTTTCTTTTTTTTTCTC
TTGAACTCGAAGCTTGCTCAATCAATCACCGGATCCGTCGACCTGCAGGCATGCCCTGCCCCTAATCAGT
ACTGACAATAAAAAGATTCTTGTTTTCAAGAACTTGTCATTTGTATAGTTTTTTTATATTGTAGTTGTTC
TATTTTAATCAAATGTTAGCGTGATTTATATTTTTTTTCGCCTCGACATCATCTGCCCAGATGCGAAGTT
AAGTGCGCAGAAAGTAATATCATGCGTCAATCGTATGTGAATGCTGGTCGCTATACTGCTGTCGATTCGA
TACTAACGCCGCCATCCAGTGTCGAAAACGAGCTCGAATTCATCGATGATATCAGATCCACTAGTGGCCT
ATGCGGCCGCGGATCTGCCGGTCTCCCTATAGTGAGTCGTATTAATTTCGATAAGCCAGGTTAACCTGCA
TTAATGAATCGGCCAACGCGCGGGGAGAGGCGGTTTGCGTATTGGGCGCTCTTCCGCTTCCTCGCTCACT
GACTCGCTGCGCTCGGTCGTTCGGCTGCGGCGAGCGGTATCAGCTCACTCAAAGGCGGTAATACGGTTAT
CCACAGAATCAGGGGATAACGCAGGAAAGAACATGTGAGCAAAAGGCCAGCAAAAGGCCAGGAACCGTAA
AAAGGCCGCGTTGCTGGCGTTTTTCCATAGGCTCCGCCCCCCTGACGAGCATCACAAAAATCGACGCTCA
AGTCAGAGGTGGCGAAACCCGACAGGACTATAAAGATACCAGGCGTTTCCCCCTGGAAGCTCCCTCGTGC
GCTCTCCTGTTCCGACCCTGCCGCTTACCGGATACCTGTCCGCCTTTCTCCCTTCGGGAAGCGTGGCGCT
TTCTCAATGCTCACGCTGTAGGTATCTCAGTTCGGTGTAGGTCGTTCGCTCCAAGCTGGGCTGTGTGCAC
GAACCCCCCGTTCAGCCCGACCGCTGCGCCTTATCCGGTAACTATCGTCTTGAGTCCAACCCGGTAAGAC
ACGACTTATCGCCACTGGCAGCAGCCACTGGTAACAGGATTAGCAGAGCGAGGTATGTAGGCGGTGCTAC
AGAGTTCTTGAAGTGGTGGCCTAACTACGGCTACACTAGAAGGACAGTATTTGGTATCTGCGCTCTGCTG
AAGCCAGTTACCTTCGGAAAAAGAGTTGGTAGCTCTTGATCCGGCAAACAAACCACCGCTGGTAGCGGTG
GTTTTTTTGTTTGCAAGCAGCAGATTACGCGCAGAAAAAAAGGATCTCAAGAAGATCCTTTGATCTTTTC
TACGGGGTCTGACGCTCAGTGGAACGAAAACTCACGTTAAGGGATTTTGGTCATGAGATTATCAAAAAGG
ATCTTCACCTAGATCCTTTTAAATTAAAAATGAAGTTTTAAATCAATCTAAAGTATATATGAGTAAACTT
GGTCTGACAGTTACCAATGCTTAATCAGTGAGGCACCTATCTCAGCGATCTGTCTATTTCGTTCATCCAT
AGTTGCCTGACTCCCCGTCGTGTAGATAACTACGATACGGGAGGGCTTACCATCTGGCCCCAGTGCTGCA
ATGATACCGCGAGACCCACGCTCACCGGCTCCAGATTTATCAGCAATAAACCAGCCAGCCGGAAGGGCCG
AGCGCAGAAGTGGTCCTGCAACTTTATCCGCCTCCATCCAGTCTATTAATTGTTGCCGGGAAGCTAGAGT
AAGTAGTTCGCCAGTTAATAGTTTGCGCAACGTTGTTGCCATTGCTACAGGCATCGTGGTGTCACGCTCG
TCGTTTGGTATGGCTTCATTCAGCTCCGGTTCCCAACGATCAAGGCGAGTTACATGATCCCCCATGTTGT
GCAAAAAAGCGGTTAGCTCCTTCGGTCCTCCGATCGTTGTCAGAAGTAAGTTGGCCGCAGTGTTATCACT
CATGGTTATGGCAGCACTGCATAATTCTCTTACTGTCATGCCATCCGTAAGATGCTTTTCTGTGACTGGT
GAGTACTCAACCAAGTCATTCTGAGAATAGTGTATGCGGCGACCGAGTTGCTCTTGCCCGGCGTCAATAC
GGGATAATACCGCGCCACATAGCAGAACTTTAAAAGTGCTCATCATTGGAAAACGTTCTTCGGGGCGAAA
ACTCTCAAGGATCTTACCGCTGTTGAGATCCAGTTCGATGTAACCCACTCGTGCACCCAACTGATCTTCA
GCATCTTTTACTTTCACCAGCGTTTCTGGGTGAGCAAAAACAGGAAGGCAAAATGCCGCAAAAAAGGGAA
TAAGGGCGACACGGAAATGTTGAATACTCATACTCTTCCTTTTTCAATATTATTGAAGCATTTATCAGGG
TTATTGTCTCATGAGCGGATACATATTTGAATGTATTTAGAAAAATAAACAAATAGGGGTTCCGCGCACA
TTTCCCCGAAAAGTGCCACCTGACGTCTAAGAAACCATTATTATCATGACATTAACCTATAAAAATAGGC
GTATCACGAGGCCCTTTCGTCTCGCGCGTTTCGGTGATGACGGTGAAAACCTCTGACACATGCAGCTCCC
GGAGACGGTCACAGCTTGTCTGTAAGCGGATGCCGGGAGCAGACAAGCCCGTCAGGGCGCGTCAGCGGGT
GTTGGCGGGTGTCGGGGCTGGCTTAACTATGCGGCATCAGAGCAGATTGTACTGAGAGTGCACCATATGG
ACATATTGTCGTTAGAACGCGGCTACAATTAATACATAACCTTATGTATCATACACATACGATTTAGGTG
ACACTATAGAACGCGGCCGCCAGCTGAAGCTTAAGGCGCGCCAGATCTGTTTAGCTTGCCTCGTCCCCGC
CGGGTCACCCGGCCAGCGACATGGAGGCCCAGAATACCCTCCTTGACAGTCTTGACGTGCGCAGCTCAGG
GGCATGATGTGACTGTCGCCCGTACATTTAGCCCATACATCCCCATGTATAATCATTTGCATCCATACAT
TTTGATGGCCGCACGGCGCGAAGCAAAAATTACGGCTCCTCGCTGCAGACCTGCGAGCAGGGAAACGCTC
CCCTCACAGACGCGTTGAATTGTCCCCACGCCGCGCCCCTGTAGAGAAATATAAAAGGTTAGGATTTGCC
ACTGAGGTTCTTCTTTCATATACTTCCTTTTAAAATCTTGCTAGGATACAGTTCTCACATCACATCCGAA
CATAAACAACCATGGGTACCCGGGGATCCGGTGATTGATTGAGCAAGCTTAGGAGTCACTGCCAGGTATC
GTTTGAACACGGCATTAGTCAGGGAAGTCATAACACAGTCCTTTCCCGCAATTTTCTTTTTCTATTACTC
TTGGCCTCCTCTAGTACACTCTATATTTTTTTATGCCTCGGTAATGATTTTCATTTTTTTTTTTCCACCT
AGCGGATGACTCTTTTTTTTTCTTAGCGATTGGCATTATCACATAATGAATTATACATTATATAAAGTAA
TGTGATTTCTTCGAAGAATATACTAAAAAATGAGCAGGCAAGATAAACGAAGGCAAAGATGACAGAGCAG
AAAGCCCTAGTAAAGCGTATTACAAATGAAACCAAGATTCAGATTGCGATCTCTTTAAAGGGTGGTCCCC
TAGCGATAGAGCACTCGATCTTCCCAGAAAAAGAGGCAGAAGCAGTAGCAGAACAGGCCACACAATCGCA
AGTGATTAACGTCCACACAGGTATAGGGTTTCTGGACCATATGATACATGCTCTGGCCAAGCATTCCGGC
TG
