>Addgene plasmid #51684 | M4754 KanMX::HIS3 Disruptor Converter | addgene partial sequence | sequence record 81339 | SP6 5'-ATTTAGGTGACACTATAG-3'
ATCTGTTTAGCTTGCCTCGTCCCCGCCGGGTCACCCGGCCAGCGACATGGAGGCCCAGAATACCCTCCTT
GACAGTCTTGACGTGCGCAGCTCAGGGGCATGATGTGACTGTCGCCCGTACATTTAGCCCATACATCCCC
ATGTATAATCATTTGCATCCATACATTTTGATGGCCGCACGGCGCGAAGCAAAAATTACGGCTCCTCGCT
GCAGACCTGCGAGCAGGGAAACGCTCCCCTCACAGACGCGTTGAATTGTCCCCACGCCGCGCCCCTGTAG
AGAAATATAAAAGGTTAGGATTTGCCACTGAGGTTCTTCTTTCATATACTTCCTTTTAAAATCTTGCTAG
GATACAGTTCTCACATCACATCCGAACATAAACAACCATGGGTACCCGGGGATCCGGTGATTGATTGAGC
AAGCTTAGGAGTCACTGCCAGGTATCGTTTGAACACGGCATTAGTCAGGGAAGTCATAACACAGTCCTTT
CCCGCAATTTTCTTTTTCTATTACTCTTGGCCTCCTCTAGTACACTCTATATTTTTTTATGCCTCGGTAA
TGATTTTCATTTTTTTTTTTCCACCTAGCGGATGACTCTTTTTTTTTCTTAGCGATTGGCATTATCACAT
AATGAATTATACATTATATAAAGTAATGTGATTTCTTCGAAGAATATACTAAAAAATGAGCAGGCAAGAT
AAACGAAGGCAAAGATGACAGAGCAGAAAGCCCTAGTAAAGCGTATTACAAATGAAACCAAGATTCAGAT
TGCGATCTCTTTAAAGGGTGGTCCCCTAGCGATAGAGCACTCGATCTTCCCAGAAAAAGAGGCAGAAGCA
GTAGCAGAACAGGCCACACAATCGCAAGTGATTAACGTCCACACAGGTATAGGGTTTCTGGACCATATGA
TACATGCTCTGG
