>Addgene plasmid #51684 | M4754 KanMX::HIS3 Disruptor Converter | addgene partial sequence | sequence record 81452 | T7 5'-TAATACGACTCACTATAGGG-3'
ATCTGATATCATCGATGAATTCGAGCTCGTTTTCGACACTGGATGGCGGCGTTAGTATCGAATCGACAGC
AGTATAGCGACCAGCATTCACATACGATTGACGCATGATATTACTTTCTGCGCACTTAACTTCGCATCTG
GGCAGATGATGTCGAGGCGAAAAAAAATATAAATCACGCTAACATTTGATTAAAATAGAACAACTACAAT
ATAAAAAAACTATACAAATGACAAGTTCTTGAAAACAAGAATCTTTTTATTGTCAGTACTGATTAGGGGC
AGGGCATGCCTGCAGGTCGACGGATCCGGTGATTGATTGAGCAAGCTTCGAGTTCAAGAGAAAAAAAAAG
AAAAAGCAAAAAGAAAAAAGGAAAGCGCGCCTCGTTCAGAATGACACGTATAGAATGATGCATTACCTTG
TCATCTTCAGTATCATACTGTTCGTATACATACTTACTGACATTCATAGGTATACATATATACACATGTA
TATATATCGTATGCTGCAGCTTTAAATAATCGGTGTCACTACATAAGAACACCTTTGGTGGAGGGAACAT
CGTTGGTACCATTGGGCGAGGTGGCTTCTCTTATGGCAACCGCAAGAGCCTTGAACGCACTCTCACTACG
GTGATGATCATTCTTGCCTCGCAGACAATCAACGTGGAGGGTAATTCTGCTAGCCTCTGCAAAGCTTTCA
AGAAAATGCGGGATCATCTCGCAAGAGAGATCTCCTACTTTCTCCCTTTGCAAACCAAGTTCGACAACTG
CGTACGGCCTGTTCGAAAGATCTACCACCGCTCTGGAAAGTGCCTCATCCAAAGGCGCAAATCCTGATCC
AAACCTTTTTACTCCACGCACGGCCCCTAGGGCCTCTTTAAAAGCTTGACCGAGAGCAATCCCGCAGTCT
TCAGTGGTGTGATGGTCGTCTATGTGTAAGTCACCAATGCACTCAACGATTAGCGACCAGCCGGAATGCT
TGGCC
