>Addgene plasmid #51684 | M4754 KanMX::HIS3 Disruptor Converter | addgene partial sequence | sequence record 82005 | HIS3-R 5'-cactcaacgattagcgacca-3'
ATCATATGGTCCAGAAACCCTATACCTGTGTGGACGTTAATCACTTGCGATTGTGTGGCCTGTTCTGCTA
CTGCTTCTGCCTCTTTTTCTGGGAAGATCGAGTGCTCTATCGCTAGGGGACCACCCTTTAAAGAGATCGC
AATCTGAATCTTGGTTTCATTTGTAATACGCTTTACTAGGGCTTTCTGCTCTGTCATCTTTGCCTTCGTT
TATCTTGCCTGCTCATTTTTTAGTATATTCTTCGAAGAAATCACATTACTTTATATAATGTATAATTCAT
TATGTGATAATGCCAATCGCTAAGAAAAAAAAAGAGTCATCCGCTAGGTGGAAAAAAAAAAATGAAAATC
ATTACCGAGGCATAAAAAAATATAGAGTGTACTAGAGGAGGCCAAGAGTAATAGAAAAAGAAAATTGCGG
GAAAGGACTGTGTTATGACTTCCCTGACTAATGCCGTGTTCAAACGATACCTGGCAGTGACTCCTAAGCT
TGCTCAATCAATCACCGGATCCCCGGGTACCCATGGTTGTTTATGTTCGGATGTGATGTGAGAACTGTAT
CCTAGCAAGATTTTAAAAGGAAGTATATGAAAGAAGAACCTCAGTGGCAAATCCTAACCTTTTATATTTC
TCTACAGGGGCGCGGCGTGGGGACAATTCAACGCGTCTGTGAGGGGAGCGTTTCCCTGCTCGCAGGTCTG
CAGCGAGGAGCCGTAATTTTTGCTTCGCGCCGTGCGGCCATCAAAATGTATGGATGCAAATGATTATACA
TGGGGATGTATGGGCTAAATGTACGGGCGACAGTCACATCATGCCCCTGAGCTGCGCACGTCAAGACTGT
CAAGGAGGGTATTCTG
